Addgene plasmid #77750: OXSR1 gRNA (BRDN0001148375)
Purpose: 3rd generation lentiviral gRNA plasmid targeting human OXSR1
Depositing lab: John Doench & David Root. Depositing organization: Broad Institute. Publication: Optimized sgRNA design to maximize activity and minimize off-target effects of CRISPR-Cas9. Doench JG, Fusi N, Sullender M, Hegde M, Vaimberg EW, Donovan KF, Smith I, Tothova Z, Wilen C, Orchard R, Virgin HW, Listgarten J, Root DE. Nat Biotechnol. 2016 Jan 18. doi: 10.1038/nbt.3437. PubMed 26780180.
Backbone
  Vector backbone: lentiGuide-Puro
  Backbone manufacturer: Zhang Lab (Addgene plasmid # 52963)
  Vector type: Mammalian Expression, Lentiviral, CRISPR
  Selectable markers: Puromycin
Growth in bacteria
  Bacterial resistance: Ampicillin, 100 μg/mL
  Growth temperature: 37°C
  Growth strain: DH5alpha
  Copy number: High Copy
Gene/Insert
  Gene/Insert name: OXSR1 (alt names: OXSR1; NM_005109.2)
  gRNA/shRNA sequence: AATTGAATTGGCTACAGGGG
  Species: H. sapiens (human)
  Entrez Gene: OXSR1 (a.k.a. OSR1)
  Promoter: hU6
  Cloning method: Unknown
  Sequencing primers: 5′ U6-F; 3′ pS2-R
Terms and licenses: Academic/Nonprofit Terms; Industry Terms: Not Available to Industry
Depositor comments: The gRNA was designed to target the following Genbank reference sequence(s): NM_005109.2. Note that this plasmid does NOT contain Cas9. It should be used in conjunction with lentiCas9-Blast (Addgene #52962) or otherwise with cell lines already expressing Cas9. Browse the full kinome gRNA library at http://www.addgene.org/pooled-library/broadgpp-human-kinome/ or visit http://www.broadinstitute.org/rnai/public/ for detailed protocols and information.
How to cite: OXSR1 gRNA (BRDN0001148375) was a gift from John Doench & David Root (Addgene plasmid # 77750 ; http://n2t.net/addgene:77750 ; RRID:Addgene_77750)
