[The description below was written by a language model from this plasmid's Addgene catalogue record and pLannotate feature annotations shown in this document.]
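Description:
OXSR1 gRNA (BRDN0001148375) is a third-generation lentiviral CRISPR guide plasmid built on the lentiGuide-Puro backbone, carrying a single guide RNA designed against human OXSR1 (also known as OSR1; reference transcript NM_005109.2). It is maintained in E. coli as a high-copy plasmid through a ColE1/pUC-type origin with β-lactamase (ampicillin) selection. The backbone also holds an f1 origin, an SV40 origin and poly(A) signal, and remnants of a lac/T3/T7 cloning region.

The lentiviral transfer cassette begins with an RSV promoter fused to a truncated HIV-1 5' LTR, which drives Tat-independent production of the viral genomic RNA in packaging cells. It continues with the Ψ packaging signal, a partial gag fragment, the Rev response element for nuclear export, and a cPPT/CTS element. It ends in a ΔU3 self-inactivating 3' LTR. Within this unit, a human U6 RNA polymerase III promoter transcribes the OXSR1-specific spacer joined to the Streptococcus pyogenes guide RNA scaffold. A separate EF-1α core promoter with its intron A drives puromycin N-acetyltransferase, followed by a WPRE to enhance expression, so transduced mammalian cells can be selected with puromycin.

The plasmid does not encode Cas9, so it must be used in cells that already express Cas9 or alongside a separate Cas9 lentiviral vector such as lentiCas9-Blast. It is an individual clone corresponding to a human kinome guide library built with optimized sgRNA design rules. It is intended for Cas9-mediated targeting of OXSR1 in human cells.
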