Features (pLannotate 1.2.2; 29 found; start..end, strand, type, name):
     14..80      +  CDS            small t antigen (fragment): SV40 (simian virus 40) small t antigen
    106..317     +  promoter       EF-1α core promoter: core promoter for human elongation factor EF-1α
    318..1256    +  intron         EF-1α intron A: intron upstream of the start codon of human EF-1α
   1278..1877    +  CDS            PuroR (fragment): puromycin N-acetyltransferase; pac from Streptomyces; confers resistance to puromycin
   1893..2481    +  misc_feature   WPRE: woodchuck hepatitis virus posttranscriptional regulatory element
   2532..2551    +  misc_feature   cPPT/CTS (fragment): central polypurine tract and central termination sequence of HIV-1
   2553..2786    +  LTR            3' LTR (ΔU3): self-inactivating 3' long terminal repeat (LTR) from HIV-1
   2864..2985    +  polyA_signal   SV40 poly(A) signal: SV40 polyadenylation signal
   3025..3160    +  rep_origin     SV40 ori: SV40 origin of replication
   3181..3199    -  promoter       T7 promoter: promoter for bacteriophage T7 RNA polymerase
   3207..3362    +  CDS            lacZα (fragment): LacZα fragment of β-galactosidase; lacZ fragment
   3367..3795    +  rep_origin     f1 ori (sequence partly withheld): f1 bacteriophage origin of replication; arrow indicates direction of (+) strand synthesis
   3848..3952    +  promoter       AmpR promoter: bla
   3953..4813    +  CDS            AmpR: β-lactamase; bla; confers resistance to ampicillin, carbenicillin, and related antibiotics
   4984..5572    +  rep_origin     ori: high-copy-number ColE1/pMB1/pBR322/pUC origin of replication
   5755..5847    +  CDS            lacI (fragment): lac repressor; lacI; The lac repressor binds to the lac operator to inhibit transcription in E. coli. This inhibition can be relieved by adding lactose or isopropyl-β-D-thiogalactopyranoside (IPTG).
   5860..5881    +  protein_bind   CAP binding site: CAP binding activates transcription in the presence of cAMP. E. coli catabolite activator protein
   5896..5926    +  promoter       lac promoter: promoter for the E. coli lac operon
   5934..5950    +  protein_bind   lac operator: The lac repressor binds to the lac operator to inhibit transcription in E. coli. This inhibition can be relieved by adding lactose or isopropyl-β-D-thiogalactopyranoside (IPTG). lac repressor encoded by lacI
   5995..6013    +  promoter       T3 promoter: promoter for bacteriophage T3 RNA polymerase
   6041..6267    +  promoter       RSV promoter: Rous sarcoma virus enhancer/promoter
   6268..6448    +  LTR            5' LTR (truncated): truncated 5' long terminal repeat (LTR) from HIV-1
   6495..6620    +  misc_feature   HIV-1 Ψ: packaging signal of human immunodeficiency virus type 1
   6604..6967    +  CDS            HIV-1 gag (fragment): gag protein from human immunodeficiency virus 1; gag
   7113..7346    +  misc_feature   RRE: The Rev response element (RRE) of HIV-1 allows for Rev-dependent mRNA export from the nucleus to the cytoplasm.
   7723..7749    +  CDS            Rev (fragment): human immunodeficiency virus 1 (HIV-1) Rev protein; rev; enhances nuclear export of unspliced and incompletely spliced viral mRNAs
   7753..7993    +  promoter       U6 promoter: RNA polymerase III promoter for human U6 snRNA
   8023..8098    +  misc_RNA       gRNA scaffold: guide RNA scaffold for the Streptococcus pyogenes CRISPR/Cas9 system
   8154..8271    +  misc_feature   cPPT/CTS: central polypurine tract and central termination sequence of HIV-1
>Addgene plasmid #77750 | OXSR1 gRNA (BRDN0001148375) | addgene full sequence | sequence record 189047 | Addgene Assembled Sequence
CCCGGGTGCAAAGATGGATAAAGTTTTAAACAGAGAGGAATCTTTGCAGCTAATGGACCTTCTAGGTCTT
GAAAGGAGTGGGAATTGGCTCCGGTGCCCGTCAGTGGGCAGAGCGCACATCGCCCACAGTCCCCGAGAAG
TTGGGGGGAGGGGTCGGCAATTGATCCGGTGCCTAGAGAAGGTGGCGCGGGGTAAACTGGGAAAGTGATG
TCGTGTACTGGCTCCGCCTTTTTCCCGAGGGTGGGGGAGAACCGTATATAAGTGCAGTAGTCGCCGTGAA
CGTTCTTTTTCGCAACGGGTTTGCCGCCAGAACACAGGTAAGTGCCGTGTGTGGTTCCCGCGGGCCTGGC
CTCTTTACGGGTTATGGCCCTTGCGTGCCTTGAATTACTTCCACCTGGCTGCAGTACGTGATTCTTGATC
CCGAGCTTCGGGTTGGAAGTGGGTGGGAGAGTTCGAGGCCTTGCGCTTAAGGAGCCCCTTCGCCTCGTGC
TTGAGTTGAGGCCTGGCCTGGGCGCTGGGGCCGCCGCGTGCGAATCTGGTGGCACCTTCGCGCCTGTCTC
GCTGCTTTCGATAAGTCTCTAGCCATTTAAAATTTTTGATGACCTGCTGCGACGCTTTTTTTCTGGCAAG
ATAGTCTTGTAAATGCGGGCCAAGATCTGCACACTGGTATTTCGGTTTTTGGGGCCGCGGGCGGCGACGG
GGCCCGTGCGTCCCAGCGCACATGTTCGGCGAGGCGGGGCCTGCGAGCGCGGCCACCGAGAATCGGACGG
GGGTAGTCTCAAGCTGGCCGGCCTGCTCTGGTGCCTGGCCTCGCGCCGCCGTGTATCGCCCCGCCCTGGG
CGGCAAGGCTGGCCCGGTCGGCACCAGTTGCGTGAGCGGAAAGATGGCCGCTTCCCGGCCCTGCTGCAGG
GAGCTCAAAATGGAGGACGCGGCGCTCGGGAGAGCGGGCGGGTGAGTCACCCACACAAAGGAAAAGGGCC
TTTCCGTCCTCAGCCGTCGCTTCATGTGACTCCACGGAGTACCGGGCGCCGTCCAGGCACCTCGATTAGT
TCTCGAGCTTTTGGAGTACGTCGTCTTTAGGTTGGGGGGAGGGGTTTTATGCGATGGAGTTTCCCCACAC
TGAGTGGGTGGAGACTGAAGTTAGGCCAGCTTGGCACTTGATGTAATTCTCCTTGGAATTTGCCCTTTTT
GAGTTTGGATCTTGGTTCATTCTCAAGCCTCAGACAGTGGTTCAAAGTTTTTTTCTTCCATTTCAGGTGT
CGTGACGTACGGCCACCATGACCGAGTACAAGCCCACGGTGCGCCTCGCCACCCGCGACGACGTCCCCAG
GGCCGTACGCACCCTCGCCGCCGCGTTCGCCGACTACCCCGCCACGCGCCACACCGTCGATCCGGACCGC
CACATCGAGCGGGTCACCGAGCTGCAAGAACTCTTCCTCACGCGCGTCGGGCTCGACATCGGCAAGGTGT
GGGTCGCGGACGACGGCGCCGCCGTGGCGGTCTGGACCACGCCGGAGAGCGTCGAAGCGGGGGCGGTGTT
CGCCGAGATCGGCCCGCGCATGGCCGAGTTGAGCGGTTCCCGGCTGGCCGCGCAGCAACAGATGGAAGGC
CTCCTGGCGCCGCACCGGCCCAAGGAGCCCGCGTGGTTCCTGGCCACCGTCGGAGTCTCGCCCGACCACC
AGGGCAAGGGTCTGGGCAGCGCCGTCGTGCTCCCCGGAGTGGAGGCGGCCGAGCGCGCCGGGGTGCCCGC
CTTCCTGGAGACCTCCGCGCCCCGCAACCTCCCCTTCTACGAGCGGCTCGGCTTCACCGTCACCGCCGAC
GTCGAGGTGCCCGAAGGACCGCGCACCTGGTGCATGACCCGCAAGCCCGGTGCCTGAACGCGTTAAGTCG
ACAATCAACCTCTGGATTACAAAATTTGTGAAAGATTGACTGGTATTCTTAACTATGTTGCTCCTTTTAC
GCTATGTGGATACGCTGCTTTAATGCCTTTGTATCATGCTATTGCTTCCCGTATGGCTTTCATTTTCTCC
TCCTTGTATAAATCCTGGTTGCTGTCTCTTTATGAGGAGTTGTGGCCCGTTGTCAGGCAACGTGGCGTGG
TGTGCACTGTGTTTGCTGACGCAACCCCCACTGGTTGGGGCATTGCCACCACCTGTCAGCTCCTTTCCGG
GACTTTCGCTTTCCCCCTCCCTATTGCCACGGCGGAACTCATCGCCGCCTGCCTTGCCCGCTGCTGGACA
GGGGCTCGGCTGTTGGGCACTGACAATTCCGTGGTGTTGTCGGGGAAATCATCGTCCTTTCCTTGGCTGC
TCGCCTGTGTTGCCACCTGGATTCTGCGCGGGACGTCCTTCTGCTACGTCCCTTCGGCCCTCAATCCAGC
GGACCTTCCTTCCCGCGGCCTGCTGCCGGCTCTGCGGCCTCTTCCGCGTCTTCGCCTTCGCCCTCAGACG
AGTCGGATCTCCCTTTGGGCCGCCTCCCCGCGTCGACTTTAAGACCAATGACTTACAAGGCAGCTGTAGA
TCTTAGCCACTTTTTAAAAGAAAAGGGGGGACTGGAAGGGCTAATTCACTCCCAACGAAGACAAGATCTG
CTTTTTGCTTGTACTGGGTCTCTCTGGTTAGACCAGATCTGAGCCTGGGAGCTCTCTGGCTAACTAGGGA
ACCCACTGCTTAAGCCTCAATAAAGCTTGCCTTGAGTGCTTCAAGTAGTGTGTGCCCGTCTGTTGTGTGA
CTCTGGTAACTAGAGATCCCTCAGACCCTTTTAGTCAGTGTGGAAAATCTCTAGCAGTACGTATAGTAGT
TCATGTCATCTTATTATTCAGTATTTATAACTTGCAAAGAAATGAATATCAGAGAGTGAGAGGAACTTGT
TTATTGCAGCTTATAATGGTTACAAATAAAGCAATAGCATCACAAATTTCACAAATAAAGCATTTTTTTC
ACTGCATTCTAGTTGTGGTTTGTCCAAACTCATCAATGTATCTTATCATGTCTGGCTCTAGCTATCCCGC
CCCTAACTCCGCCCATCCCGCCCCTAACTCCGCCCAGTTCCGCCCATTCTCCGCCCCATGGCTGACTAAT
TTTTTTTATTTATGCAGAGGCCGAGGCCGCCTCGGCCTCTGAGCTATTCCAGAAGTAGTGAGGAGGCTTT
TTTGGAGGCCTAGGGACGTACCCAATTCGCCCTATAGTGAGTCGTATTACGCGCGCTCACTGGCCGTCGT
TTTACAACGTCGTGACTGGGAAAACCCTGGCGTTACCCAACTTAATCGCCTTGCAGCACATCCCCCTTTC
GCCAGCTGGCGTAATAGCGAAGAGGCCCGCACCGATCGCCCTTCCCAACAGTTGCGCAGCCTGAATGGCG
AATGGG
[124 nt withheld, positions 3367-3490]
C
[91 nt withheld, positions 3492-3582]
A
[49 nt withheld, positions 3584-3632]
CCTTTGACGTTGGAGTCCACGTTCTTT
[37 nt withheld, positions 3660-3696]
ACCCTATCTCGGTCTATTCTTTTGATTTATAAGGGATTTTGCCGATTTCGGCCTATTGGTTAAAAAATGA
GCTGATTTAACAAAAATTTAACGCGAATTTTAACAAAATATTAACGCTTACAATTTAGGTGGCACTTTTC
GGGGAAATGTGCGCGGAACCCCTATTTGTTTATTTTTCTAAATACATTCAAATATGTATCCGCTCATGAG
ACAATAACCCTGATAAATGCTTCAATAATATTGAAAAAGGAAGAGTATGAGTATTCAACATTTCCGTGTC
GCCCTTATTCCCTTTTTTGCGGCATTTTGCCTTCCTGTTTTTGCTCACCCAGAAACGCTGGTGAAAGTAA
AAGATGCTGAAGATCAGTTGGGTGCACGAGTGGGTTACATCGAACTGGATCTCAACAGCGGTAAGATCCT
TGAGAGTTTTCGCCCCGAAGAACGTTTTCCAATGATGAGCACTTTTAAAGTTCTGCTATGTGGCGCGGTA
TTATCCCGTATTGACGCCGGGCAAGAGCAACTCGGTCGCCGCATACACTATTCTCAGAATGACTTGGTTG
AGTACTCACCAGTCACAGAAAAGCATCTTACGGATGGCATGACAGTAAGAGAATTATGCAGTGCTGCCAT
AACCATGAGTGATAACACTGCGGCCAACTTACTTCTGACAACGATCGGAGGACCGAAGGAGCTAACCGCT
TTTTTGCACAACATGGGGGATCATGTAACTCGCCTTGATCGTTGGGAACCGGAGCTGAATGAAGCCATAC
CAAACGACGAGCGTGACACCACGATGCCTGTAGCAATGGCAACAACGTTGCGCAAACTATTAACTGGCGA
ACTACTTACTCTAGCTTCCCGGCAACAATTAATAGACTGGATGGAGGCGGATAAAGTTGCAGGACCACTT
CTGCGCTCGGCCCTTCCGGCTGGCTGGTTTATTGCTGATAAATCTGGAGCCGGTGAGCGTGGGTCTCGCG
GTATCATTGCAGCACTGGGGCCAGATGGTAAGCCCTCCCGTATCGTAGTTATCTACACGACGGGGAGTCA
GGCAACTATGGATGAACGAAATAGACAGATCGCTGAGATAGGTGCCTCACTGATTAAGCATTGGTAACTG
TCAGACCAAGTTTACTCATATATACTTTAGATTGATTTAAAACTTCATTTTTAATTTAAAAGGATCTAGG
TGAAGATCCTTTTTGATAATCTCATGACCAAAATCCCTTAACGTGAGTTTTCGTTCCACTGAGCGTCAGA
CCCCGTAGAAAAGATCAAAGGATCTTCTTGAGATCCTTTTTTTCTGCGCGTAATCTGCTGCTTGCAAACA
AAAAAACCACCGCTACCAGCGGTGGTTTGTTTGCCGGATCAAGAGCTACCAACTCTTTTTCCGAAGGTAA
CTGGCTTCAGCAGAGCGCAGATACCAAATACTGTTCTTCTAGTGTAGCCGTAGTTAGGCCACCACTTCAA
GAACTCTGTAGCACCGCCTACATACCTCGCTCTGCTAATCCTGTTACCAGTGGCTGCTGCCAGTGGCGAT
AAGTCGTGTCTTACCGGGTTGGACTCAAGACGATAGTTACCGGATAAGGCGCAGCGGTCGGGCTGAACGG
GGGGTTCGTGCACACAGCCCAGCTTGGAGCGAACGACCTACACCGAACTGAGATACCTACAGCGTGAGCT
ATGAGAAAGCGCCACGCTTCCCGAAGGGAGAAAGGCGGACAGGTATCCGGTAAGCGGCAGGGTCGGAACA
GGAGAGCGCACGAGGGAGCTTCCAGGGGGAAACGCCTGGTATCTTTATAGTCCTGTCGGGTTTCGCCACC
TCTGACTTGAGCGTCGATTTTTGTGATGCTCGTCAGGGGGGCGGAGCCTATGGAAAAACGCCAGCAACGC
GGCCTTTTTACGGTTCCTGGCCTTTTGCTGGCCTTTTGCTCACATGTTCTTTCCTGCGTTATCCCCTGAT
TCTGTGGATAACCGTATTACCGCCTTTGAGTGAGCTGATACCGCTCGCCGCAGCCGAACGACCGAGCGCA
GCGAGTCAGTGAGCGAGGAAGCGGAAGAGCGCCCAATACGCAAACCGCCTCTCCCCGCGCGTTGGCCGAT
TCATTAATGCAGCTGGCACGACAGGTTTCCCGACTGGAAAGCGGGCAGTGAGCGCAACGCAATTAATGTG
AGTTAGCTCACTCATTAGGCACCCCAGGCTTTACACTTTATGCTTCCGGCTCGTATGTTGTGTGGAATTG
TGAGCGGATAACAATTTCACACAGGAAACAGCTATGACCATGATTACGCCAAGCGCGCAATTAACCCTCA
CTAAAGGGAACAAAAGCTGGAGCTGCAAGCTTAATGTAGTCTTATGCAATACTCTTGTAGTCTTGCAACA
TGGTAACGATGAGTTAGCAACATGCCTTACAAGGAGAGAAAAAGCACCGTGCATGCCGATTGGTGGAAGT
AAGGTGGTACGATCGTGCCTTATTAGGAAGGCAACAGACGGGTCTGACATGGATTGGACGAACCACTGAA
TTGCCGCATTGCAGAGATATTGTATTTAAGTGCCTAGCTCGATACATAAACGGGTCTCTCTGGTTAGACC
AGATCTGAGCCTGGGAGCTCTCTGGCTAACTAGGGAACCCACTGCTTAAGCCTCAATAAAGCTTGCCTTG
AGTGCTTCAAGTAGTGTGTGCCCGTCTGTTGTGTGACTCTGGTAACTAGAGATCCCTCAGACCCTTTTAG
TCAGTGTGGAAAATCTCTAGCAGTGGCGCCCGAACAGGGACTTGAAAGCGAAAGGGAAACCAGAGGAGCT
CTCTCGACGCAGGACTCGGCTTGCTGAAGCGCGCACGGCAAGAGGCGAGGGGCGGCGACTGGTGAGTACG
CCAAAAATTTTGACTAGCGGAGGCTAGAAGGAGAGAGATGGGTGCGAGAGCGTCAGTATTAAGCGGGGGA
GAATTAGATCGCGATGGGAAAAAATTCGGTTAAGGCCAGGGGGAAAGAAAAAATATAAATTAAAACATAT
AGTATGGGCAAGCAGGGAGCTAGAACGATTCGCAGTTAATCCTGGCCTGTTAGAAACATCAGAAGGCTGT
AGACAAATACTGGGACAGCTACAACCATCCCTTCAGACAGGATCAGAAGAACTTAGATCATTATATAATA
CAGTAGCAACCCTCTATTGTGTGCATCAAAGGATAGAGATAAAAGACACCAAGGAAGCTTTAGACAAGAT
AGAGGAAGAGCAAAACAAAAGTAAGACCACCGCACAGCAAGCGGCCGCTGATCTTCAGACCTGGAGGAGG
AGATATGAGGGACAATTGGAGAAGTGAATTATATAAATATAAAGTAGTAAAAATTGAACCATTAGGAGTA
GCACCCACCAAGGCAAAGAGAAGAGTGGTGCAGAGAGAAAAAAGAGCAGTGGGAATAGGAGCTTTGTTCC
TTGGGTTCTTGGGAGCAGCAGGAAGCACTATGGGCGCAGCGTCAATGACGCTGACGGTACAGGCCAGACA
ATTATTGTCTGGTATAGTGCAGCAGCAGAACAATTTGCTGAGGGCTATTGAGGCGCAACAGCATCTGTTG
CAACTCACAGTCTGGGGCATCAAGCAGCTCCAGGCAAGAATCCTGGCTGTGGAAAGATACCTAAAGGATC
AACAGCTCCTGGGGATTTGGGGTTGCTCTGGAAAACTCATTTGCACCACTGCTGTGCCTTGGAATGCTAG
TTGGAGTAATAAATCTCTGGAACAGATTTGGAATCACACGACCTGGATGGAGTGGGACAGAGAAATTAAC
AATTACACAAGCTTAATACACTCCTTAATTGAAGAATCGCAAAACCAGCAAGAAAAGAATGAACAAGAAT
TATTGGAATTAGATAAATGGGCAAGTTTGTGGAATTGGTTTAACATAACAAATTGGCTGTGGTATATAAA
ATTATTCATAATGATAGTAGGAGGCTTGGTAGGTTTAAGAATAGTTTTTGCTGTACTTTCTATAGTGAAT
AGAGTTAGGCAGGGATATTCACCATTATCGTTTCAGACCCACCTCCCAACCCCGAGGGGACCCAGAGAGG
GCCTATTTCCCATGATTCCTTCATATTTGCATATACGATACAAGGCTGTTAGAGAGATAATTAGAATTAA
TTTGACTGTAAACACAAAGATATTAGTACAAAATACGTGACGTAGAAAGTAATAATTTCTTGGGTAGTTT
GCAGTTTTAAAATTATGTTTTAAAATGGACTATCATATGCTTACCGTAACTTGAAAGTATTTCGATTTCT
TGGCTTTATATATCTTGTGGAAAGGACGAAACACCGAATTGAATTGGCTACAGGGGGTTTTAGAGCTAGA
AATAGCAAGTTAAAATAAGGCTAGTCCGTTATCAACTTGAAAAAGTGGCACCGAGTCGGTGCTTTTTTAA
GCTTGGCGTAACTAGATCTTGAGACAAATGGCAGTATTCATCCACAATTTTAAAAGAAAAGGGGGGATTG
GGGGGTACAGTGCAGGGGAAAGAATAGTAGACATAATAGCAACAGACATACAAACTAAAGAATTACAAAA
ACAAATTACAAAAATTCAAAATTTTCGGGTTTATTACAGGGACAGCAGAGATCCACTTTGGCGCCGGCTC
GAGGGGG
