>Addgene plasmid #77750 | OXSR1 gRNA (BRDN0001148375) | depositor partial sequence | sequence record 145210 | Target Sequence
AATTGAATTGGCTACAGGGG
