>Addgene plasmid #77750 | OXSR1 gRNA (BRDN0001148375) | addgene partial sequence | sequence record 149725 | hU6-F 5'-GAGGGCCTATTTCCCATGATT-3'
AAAGTAATAACTTTCTTGGGTAGTTTGCAGTTTTAAAATTATGTTTTAAAATGGACTATCATATGCTTAC
CGCTAACTTGAAAGTATTTCGATTTCTTGGCTTTATATATCTTGTGGAAAGGACGAAACACCGAATTGAA
TTGGCTACAGGGGGTTTTAGAGCTAGAAATAGCAAGTTAAAATAAGGCTAGTCCGTTATCAACTTGAAAA
AGTGGCACCGAGTCGGTGCTTTTTTAAGCTTGGCGTAACTAGATCTTGAGACAAATGGCAGTATTCATCC
ACAATTTTAAAA
